Addgene plasmid #152146: pGBW-m4133611
Purpose: Mammalian expression plasmid for SARS-CoV-2 ORF7a protein
Depositing lab: Ginkgo Bioworks & Benjie Chen. Depositing organization: Ginkgo Bioworks.
Backbone
  Vector backbone: pTwist_CMV_6
  Backbone size w/o insert (bp): 4180
  Vector type: Mammalian Expression
Growth in bacteria
  Bacterial resistance: Ampicillin, 100 μg/mL
  Growth temperature: 37°C
  Growth strain: DH5alpha
  Copy number: High Copy
Gene/Insert
  Gene/Insert name: SARS-CoV-2 ORF7a protein
  Species: Severe acute respiratory syndrome coronavirus 2
  Insert size (bp): 359
  Mutation: wt
  Entrez Gene: ORF7a (a.k.a. GU280_gp07)
  Promoter: CMV
  Tag / fusion protein: Cleavable TEV;HA (C terminal on backbone)
  Cloning method: Unknown
Resource information
  A portion of this plasmid was derived from a plasmid made by: GinkgoBioworks
Depositor comments: NCBI reference sequence: YP_009724395.1
How to cite: pGBW-m4133611 was a gift from Ginkgo Bioworks & Benjie Chen (Addgene plasmid # 152146 ; http://n2t.net/addgene:152146 ; RRID:Addgene_152146)
