[The description below was written by a language model from this plasmid's Addgene catalogue record and pLannotate feature annotations shown in this document.]
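Description:
pGBW-m4133611 is a mammalian expression plasmid built on the pTwist_CMV_6 backbone for producing the wild-type ORF7a accessory protein of SARS-CoV-2 in transfected cells. It is maintained in E. coli through a high-copy ColE1/pUC-type origin of replication and selected with ampicillin via a full-length β-lactamase (AmpR) gene. A short additional β-lactamase fragment is also annotated, apparently a backbone remnant. The sequenced record is about 4.6 kb, consistent with the listed backbone plus a small insert. No mammalian selection marker is annotated, so the plasmid appears suited to transient expression.

The expression cassette is driven by the human cytomegalovirus immediate-early enhancer and promoter, which the annotation software resolves as the CMV enhancer plus promoter fragments. This is followed by the ORF7a coding sequence, annotated as NS7A_SARS2, and an SV40 polyadenylation signal. According to the catalogue entry, the backbone supplies a C-terminal tag consisting of a TEV protease cleavage site and an HA epitope, allowing immunodetection or pull-down of the protein and optional removal of the tag. These tag elements are not individually called in the feature table. The cassette is flanked by 5' and 3' β-globin insulator elements, and by T7 and rrnG transcription terminators and a synthetic poly(A) signal, which help isolate it from read-through transcription originating elsewhere in the plasmid.

ORF7a is described in the annotation as an antagonist of the host restriction factor tetherin (BST2), with possible roles in siRNA suppression and leukocyte interaction. The construct is therefore useful for studying the localisation, host interactions and function of this viral protein in mammalian cells.
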