Features (pLannotate 1.2.2; 16 found; start..end, strand, type, name):
     54..125     +  misc_feature   5' β-globin insulator: insulator upstream of the human β-globin locus (Farrell et al., 2002)
    130..176     -  terminator     T7 terminator: transcription terminator for bacteriophage T7 RNA polymerase
    194..242     -  polyA_signal   poly(A) signal: synthetic polyadenylation signal
    323..626     +  enhancer       CMV enhancer: human cytomegalovirus immediate early enhancer
    699..716     -  promoter       CMV promoter (fragment): human cytomegalovirus (CMV) immediate early promoter
    779..830     +  promoter       CMVd2 promoter: truncated human cytomegalovirus (CMV) immediate early promoter that yields moderately reduced expression relative to the full-length promoter
    905..1267    +  CDS            NS7A_SARS2: Experimental evidence at protein level: Swiss-Prot protein existence level 1. Plays a role as antagonist of host tetherin (BST2), disrupting its antiviral effect. Acts by binding to BST2 thereby interfering with its glycosylation. May suppress small interfering RNA (siRNA). May bind to host ITGAL, thereby playing a role in attachment or modulation of leukocytes. From Severe acute respiratory syndrome coronavirus 2 (2019-nCoV) (SARS-CoV-2).
   1368..1489    -  polyA_signal   SV40 poly(A) signal: SV40 polyadenylation signal
   1512..1581    -  CDS            large T antigen (fragment): large T antigen from SV40 (simian virus 40)
   1604..1650    +  terminator     T7 terminator: transcription terminator for bacteriophage T7 RNA polymerase
   1680..1816    +  terminator     rrnG terminator: transcription terminator from the E. coli ribosomal RNA rrnG operon (Albrechtsen et al., 1991)
   1861..1932    +  misc_feature   3' β-globin insulator: insulator downstream of the human β-globin locus (Farrell et al., 2002)
   2158..2746    -  rep_origin     ori: high-copy-number ColE1/pMB1/pBR322/pUC origin of replication
   2918..2982    -  CDS            bla(M) (fragment): β-lactamase lacking the signal sequence; bla(M); allows cytosolic expression of β-lactamase
   3492..4352    +  CDS            AmpR: β-lactamase; bla; confers resistance to ampicillin, carbenicillin, and related antibiotics
   4365..4501    +  terminator     rrnG terminator: transcription terminator from the E. coli ribosomal RNA rrnG operon (Albrechtsen et al., 1991)
>Addgene plasmid #152146 | pGBW-m4133611 | addgene full sequence | sequence record 297961 | Addgene NGS Result
AATCTCGTCAGCTATCGTCAGCTTACCTTTTTGGCAGCGATCGCGGCTCCCGACATCTTGGACCATTAGC
TCCACAGGTATCTTCTTCCCTCTAGTGGTCATAACAGCAGCTTCAGCTACCTCTCAATTCAAAAAACCCC
TCAAGACCCGTTTAGAGGCCCCAAGGGGTTATGCTATCAATCGTTGCGTTACACACACAAAAAACCAACA
CACATCCATCTTCGATGGATAGCGATTTTATTATCTAACTGCTGATCGAGTGTAGCCAGATCTAGTAATC
AATTACGGGGTCATTAGTTCATAGCCCATATATGGAGTTCCGCGTTACATAACTTACGGTAAATGGCCCG
CCTGGCTGACCGCCCAACGACCCCCGCCCATTGACGTCAATAATGACGTATGTTCCCATAGTAACGCCAA
TAGGGACTTTCCATTGACGTCAATGGGTGGAGTATTTACGGTAAACTGCCCACTTGGCAGTACATCAAGT
GTATCATATGCCAAGTACGCCCCCTATTGACGTCAATGACGGTAAATGGCCCGCCTGGCATTATGCCCAG
TACATGACCTTATGGGACTTTCCTACTTGGCAGTACATCTACGTATTAGTCATCGCTATTACCATGCTGA
TGCGGTTTTGGCAGTACATCAATGGGCGTGGATAGCGGTTTGACTCACGGGGATTTCCAAGTCTCCACCC
CATTGACGTCAATGGGAGTTTGTTTTGGCACCAAAATCAACGGGACTTTCCAAAATGTCGTAACAACTCC
GCCCCATTGACGCAAATGGGCGGTAGGCGTGTACGGTGGGAGGTCTATATAAGCAGAGCTGGTTTAGTGA
ACCGTCAGATCAGATCTTTGTCGATCCTACCATCCACTCGACACACCCGCCAGCGGCCGCCACCATGAAG
ATCATTTTGTTCCTGGCTCTTATAACTCTCGCCACCTGTGAGCTGTACCACTATCAGGAATGCGTTAGGG
GTACGACAGTGCTCTTAAAAGAGCCTTGCTCATCGGGCACCTATGAAGGGAATAGCCCGTTTCATCCCCT
GGCAGATAACAAGTTTGCGCTAACATGTTTCAGTACTCAATTTGCCTTCGCTTGCCCAGACGGAGTCAAA
CACGTATACCAGCTGAGAGCACGGTCTGTCTCCCCCAAGTTATTCATCCGCCAGGAGGAAGTGCAAGAGC
TCTACAGCCCAATTTTTCTTATAGTTGCCGCTATCGTGTTCATTACCCTGTGTTTTACTCTCAAACGTAA
GACAGAAGAAAACCTTTACTTTCAGTCGTACCCCTATGACGTACCAGATTATGCGTAAGCTAGCTTGACT
GACTGAGATACAGCGTACCTTCAGCTCACAGACATGATAAGATACATTGATGAGTTTGGACAAACCACAA
CTAGAATGCAGTGAAAAAAATGCTTTATTTGTGAAATTTGTGATGCTATTGCTTTATTTGTAACCATTAT
AAGCTGCAATAAACAAGTTAACAACAACAATTGCATTCATTTTATGTTTCAGGTTCAGGGGGAGGTGTGG
GAGGTTTTTTAAAGCAAGTAAAACCTCTACAAATGTGGTATTGGCCCATCTCTATCGGTATCGTAGCATA
ACCCCTTGGGGCCTCTAAACGGGTCTTGAGGGGTTTTTTGTGCCCCTCGGGCCGGATTGCTATCTACCGG
CATTGGCGCAGAAAAAAATGCCTGATGCGACGCTGCGCGTCTTATACTCCCACATATGCCAGATTCAGCA
ACGGATACGGCTTCCCCAACTTGCCCACTTCCATACGTGTCCTCCTTACCAGAAATTTATCCTTAAGGTC
GTCAGCTATCCTGCAGGCGATCTCTCGATTTCGATCAAGACATTCCTTTAATGGTCTTTTCTGGACACCA
CTAGGGGTCAGAAGTAGTTCATCAAACTTTCTTCCCTCCCTAATCTCATTGGTTACCTTGGGCTATCGAA
ACTTAATTAACCAGTCAAGTCAGCTACTTGGCGAGATCGACTTGTCTGGGTTTCGACTACGCTCAGAATT
GCGTCAGTCAAGTTCGATCTGGTCCTTGCTATTGCACCCGTTCTCCGATTACGAGTTTCATTTAAATCAT
GTGAGCAAAAGGCCAGCAAAAGGCCAGGAACCGTAAAAAGGCCGCGTTGCTGGCGTTTTTCCATAGGCTC
CGCCCCCCTGACGAGCATCACAAAAATCGACGCTCAAGTCAGAGGTGGCGAAACCCGACAGGACTATAAA
GATACCAGGCGTTTCCCCCTGGAAGCTCCCTCGTGCGCTCTCCTGTTCCGACCCTGCCGCTTACCGGATA
CCTGTCCGCCTTTCTCCCTTCGGGAAGCGTGGCGCTTTCTCATAGCTCACGCTGTAGGTATCTCAGTTCG
GTGTAGGTCGTTCGCTCCAAGCTGGGCTGTGTGCACGAACCCCCCGTTCAGCCCGACCGCTGCGCCTTAT
CCGGTAACTATCGTCTTGAGTCCAACCCGGTAAGACACGACTTATCGCCACTGGCAGCAGCCACTGGTAA
CAGGATTAGCAGAGCGAGGTATGTAGGCGGTGCTACAGAGTTCTTGAAGTGGTGGCCTAACTACGGCTAC
ACTAGAAGAACAGTATTTGGTATCTGCGCTCTGCTGAAGCCAGTTACCTTCGGAAAAAGAGTTGGTAGCT
CTTGATCCGGCAAACAAACCACCGCTGGTAGCGGTGGTTTTTTTGTTTGCAAGCAGCAGATTACGCGCAG
AAAAAAAGGATCTCAAGAAGATCCTTTGATCTTTTCTACGGGGTCTGACGCTCAGTGGAACGAAAACTCA
CGTTAAGGGATTTTGGTCATGAGATTATCAAAAAGGATCTTCACCTAGATCCTTTTAAATTAAAAATGAA
GTTTTAAATCAATCTAAAGTATATATGAGTAAACTTGGTCTGACAGTTACCAATGCTTAATCAGTGAGGC
ACCTATCTCAGCGATCTGTCTATTTCGTTCATCCATAGTTGCATTTAAATTTCCGAACTCTCCAAGGCCC
TCGTCGGAAAATCTTCAAACCTTTCGTCCGATCCATCTTGCAGGCTACCTCTCGAACGAACTATCGCAAG
TCTCTTGGCCGGCCTTGCGCCTTGGCTATTGCTTGGCAGCGCCTATCGCCAGGTATTACTCCAATCCCGA
ATATCCGAGATCGGGATCACCCGAGAGAAGTTCAACCTACATCCTCAATCCCGATCTATCCGAGATCCGA
GGAATATCGAAATCGGGGCGCGCCTGGTGTACCGAGAACGATCCTCTCAGTGCGAGTCTCGACGATCCAT
ATCGTTGCTTGGCAGTCAGCCAGTCGGAATCCAGCTTGGGACCCAGGAAGTCCAATCGTCAGATATTGTA
CTCAAGCCTGGTCACGGCAGCGTACCGATCTGTTTAAACCTAGATATTGATAGTCTGATCGGTCAACGTA
TAATCGAGTCCTAGCTTTTGCAAACATCTATCAAGAGACAGGATCAGCAGGAGGCTTTCGCATGAGTATT
CAACATTTCCGTGTCGCCCTTATTCCCTTTTTTGCGGCATTTTGCCTTCCTGTTTTTGCTCACCCAGAAA
CGCTGGTGAAAGTAAAAGATGCTGAAGATCAGTTGGGTGCGCGAGTGGGTTACATCGAACTGGATCTCAA
CAGCGGTAAGATCCTTGAGAGTTTTCGCCCCGAAGAACGCTTTCCAATGATGAGCACTTTTAAAGTTCTG
CTATGTGGCGCGGTATTATCCCGTATTGACGCCGGGCAAGAGCAACTCGGTCGCCGCATACACTATTCTC
AGAATGACTTGGTTGAGTATTCACCAGTCACAGAAAAGCATCTTACGGATGGCATGACAGTAAGAGAATT
ATGCAGTGCTGCCATAACCATGAGTGATAACACTGCGGCCAACTTACTTCTGACAACGATTGGAGGACCG
AAGGAGCTAACCGCTTTTTTGCACAACATGGGGGATCATGTAACTCGCCTTGATCGTTGGGAACCGGAGC
TGAATGAAGCCATACCAAACGACGAGCGTGACACCACGATGCCTGTAGCAATGGCAACAACCTTGCGTAA
ACTATTAACTGGCGAACTACTTACTCTAGCTTCCCGGCAACAGTTGATAGACTGGATGGAGGCGGATAAA
GTTGCAGGACCACTTCTGCGCTCGGCCCTTCCGGCTGGCTGGTTTATTGCTGATAAATCTGGAGCCGGTG
AGCGTGGGTCTCGCGGTATCATTGCAGCACTGGGGCCAGATGGTAAGCCCTCCCGTATCGTAGTTATCTA
CACGACGGGGAGTCAGGCAACTATGGATGAACGAAATAGACAGATCGCTGAGATAGGTGCCTCACTGATT
AAGCATTGGTAACCGATTCTAGGTGCATTGGCGCAGAAAAAAATGCCTGATGCGACGCTGCGCGTCTTAT
ACTCCCACATATGCCAGATTCAGCAACGGATACGGCTTCCCCAACTTGCCCACTTCCATACGTGTCCTCC
TTACCAGAAATTTATCCTTAAGATCCCGAATCGTTTAAACTCGACTCTGGCTCTATCGAATCTCCGTCGT
TTCGAGCTTACGCGAACAGCCGTGGCGCTCATTTGCTCGTCGGGCATCG
